Addgene plasmid #202275: pBC113
Purpose: Level 2 for strain-specific barcode DNA tag with bc140 through Tn7 bacterial insertion, Tetracyline selectable marker and far-red-FP fluorescent marker mPlum
Depositing lab: Paul Schulze-Lefert. Depositing organization: Max Planck Institute for Plant Breeding Research. Publication: Chromosomal barcodes for simultaneous tracking of near-isogenic bacterial strains in plant microbiota. Ordon J, Thouin J, Nakano RT, Ma KW, Zhang P, Huettel B, Garrido-Oter R, Schulze-Lefert P. Nat Microbiol. 2024 Apr;9(4):1117-1129. doi: 10.1038/s41564-024-01619-8. Epub 2024 Mar 19. PubMed 38503974.
Backbone
  Vector backbone: pBCC091
  Vector type: Bacterial Expression
  Selectable markers: Tetracyline
Growth in bacteria
  Bacterial resistance: Kan + DAP
  Growth temperature: 37°C
  Growth strain: E.coli BW29427
  Growth instructions: Requires media that contains DAP. A supplement
  Copy number: Low Copy
Gene/Insert
  Gene/Insert name: bc140
  Species: Synthetic
  Cloning method: Restriction Enzyme; 5′ cloning site unknown (unknown if destroyed)
Terms and licenses: Academic/Nonprofit Terms; Industry Terms: Not Available to Industry
Depositor comments: This plasmid can be transformed into E. coli BW29427 supplemented with 50 µg/mL of diaminopimelic acid (DAP) or any Pir1 strain. Please visit https://doi.org/10.1101/2023.04.20.537712 for bioRxiv preprint.
How to cite: pBC113 was a gift from Paul Schulze-Lefert (Addgene plasmid # 202275 ; http://n2t.net/addgene:202275 ; RRID:Addgene_202275)
