[The description below was written by a language model from this plasmid's Addgene catalogue record and pLannotate feature annotations shown in this document.]
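Description:
pBC113 is a Level 2 mini-Tn7 delivery plasmid built on the pBCC091 backbone, designed to place a strain-specific synthetic DNA barcode (bc140) into a bacterial chromosome by Tn7 transposition. It replicates from the R6K γ origin, which depends on the pi initiator protein. It is therefore maintained at low copy only in pir-carrying E. coli hosts, such as the diaminopimelic acid-auxotrophic strain BW29427, and behaves as a suicide vector in recipients lacking pi. The backbone outside the transposon ends carries a kanamycin resistance gene (aphA1) for propagation and an incP oriT that allows conjugative mobilisation. It also carries sacB with its native promoter, a sucrose counter-selection marker that can be used against cells retaining the plasmid.

The transposable cargo lies between the Tn7R and Tn7L ends. It contains a tetracycline efflux gene driven by the tet promoter and flanked by FRT sites, an arrangement that would permit FLP-mediated removal of the marker after insertion. This is followed by an mPlum far-red fluorescent protein gene under the tac promoter with a lac operator. Lambda t0 and rrnB T1 terminators insulate the units from one another and from flanking transcription. The bc140 barcode is not annotated in the feature table; it may sit in the unannotated stretch between the terminator following mPlum and Tn7L, but the record does not state its position. No Tn7 transposase genes are annotated either, so these are presumably supplied in trans.

According to the record, the construct belongs to a toolkit for chromosomally barcoding near-isogenic bacterial strains so they can be tracked simultaneously within plant microbiota. Tetracycline selection and mPlum fluorescence serve as additional markers of the tagged strain.
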