Features (pLannotate 1.2.2; 21 found; start..end, strand, type, name):
     85..284     -  mobile_element Tn7R (fragment): mini-Tn7 element (right end of the Tn7 transposon) Tn7
    308..402     +  terminator     lambda t0 terminator: transcription terminator from phage lambda
    412..441     +  CDS            CmR (fragment): chloramphenicol acetyltransferase confers resistance to chloramphenicol
    504..590     +  terminator     rrnB T1 terminator: Escherichia coli rrnB; transcription terminator T1 from the E. coli rrnB gene
    623..670     -  protein_bind   FRT: FLP-mediated recombination occurs in the 8-bp core sequence TCTAGAAA (Turan and Bode, 2011). FLP recombinase from the Saccharomyces cerevisiae 2μ plasmid
    689..717     +  promoter       tet promoter: E. coli promoter for tetracycline efflux protein gene
    765..1955    +  CDS            TcR: tetracycline efflux protein; tet; confers resistance to tetracycline
   2035..2068    -  protein_bind   FRT (minimal): supports FLP-mediated excision but not integration (Turan and Bode, 2011) FLP recombinase from the Saccharomyces cerevisiae 2μ plasmid
   2110..2138    +  promoter       tac promoter: strong E. coli promoter; hybrid between the trp and lac UV5 promoters
   2146..2162    +  protein_bind   lac operator: The lac repressor binds to the lac operator to inhibit transcription in E. coli. This inhibition can be relieved by adding lactose or isopropyl-β-D-thiogalactopyranoside (IPTG). lac repressor encoded by lacI
   2185..2862    +  CDS            mPlum: mPlum is a basic (constitutively fluorescent) red fluorescent protein published in 2004, derived from Discosoma sp.. It has low acid sensitivity.
   2882..2976    +  terminator     lambda t0 terminator: transcription terminator from phage lambda
   3395..3560    -  mobile_element Tn7L: mini-Tn7 element (left end of the Tn7 transposon) Tn7
   3603..4048    +  promoter       sacB promoter: sacR; sacB promoter and control region
   4049..5470    +  CDS            SacB: secreted levansucrase that renders bacterial growth sensitive to sucrose; Bacillus subtilis sacB; negative selection marker
   5518..5542    +  CDS            lacZα (fragment): LacZα fragment of β-galactosidase; lacZ fragment
   5553..5647    +  terminator     lambda t0 terminator: transcription terminator from phage lambda
   5779..6591    +  CDS            aphA1: KKA1_ECOLX - Also known as nptI. Protein inferred from homology: Swiss-Prot protein existence level 3. Resistance to kanamycin and structurally-related aminoglycosides, including amikacin. From Escherichia coli.
   6761..6869    +  oriT           oriT: incP origin of transfer
   6880..7268    +  rep_origin     R6K γ ori: γ replication origin from E. coli plasmid R6K; requires the R6K initiator protein pi for replication
   7299..7385    -  terminator     rrnB T1 terminator: Escherichia coli rrnB; transcription terminator T1 from the E. coli rrnB gene
>Addgene plasmid #202275 | pBC113 | addgene full sequence | sequence record 418298 | Addgene NGS Result
TTAATTAAAGCGGATAACAATTTCACACAGGAGGCCGCCTAGGCCGCGGCCGCGCGAATTTGCCGAATTC
GGATCCGGAGGGAGTGTGGGCGGACAATAAAGTCTTAAACTGAACAAAATAGATCTAAACTATGACAATA
AAGTCTTAAACTAGACAGAATAGTTGTAAACTGAAATCAGTCCAGTTATGCTGTGAAAAAGCATACTGGA
CTTTTGTTATGGCTAAAGCAAACTCTTCATTTTCTGAAGTGCAAATTGCCCGTCGTATTAAAGAGGGGCG
TGGCGCTGCAAGAATTCAAGCTTGGAGGACTCCTGTTGATAGATCCAGTAATGACCTCAGAACTCCATCT
GGATTTGTTCAGAACGCTCGGTTGCCGCCGGGCGTTTTTTATTGGTGAGAATCCAAGCTAGACTGCGATG
AGTGGCAGGGCGGGGCGTAATTTCTTAAGGCAGTTATTGGTGCCCTTAAACGCCTGGGGTAATGACTCTC
TAGCTTGAGGCATCAAATAAAACGAAAGGCTCAGTCGAAAGACTGGGCCTTTCGTTTTATCTGTTGTTTG
TCGGTGAACGCTCTCCTGAGTAGGACAAATCCGCCCGCCGCTGCAAGAATTCAAGCTTGGAGGAAGTTCC
TATACTTTCTAGAGAATAGGAACTTCGGAATAGGAACTTCAATGAAGAATTCTCATGTTTGACAGCTTAT
CATCGATAAGCTTTAATGCGGTAGTTTATCACAGTTAAATTGCTAACGCAGTCAGGCACCGTGTATGAAA
TCTAACAATGCGCTCATCGTCATCCTCGGCACCGTCACCCTGGATGCTGTAGGCATAGGCTTGGTTATGC
CGGTACTGCCGGGCCTCTTGCGGGATATCGTCCATTCCGACAGCATCGCCAGTCACTATGGCGTGCTGCT
AGCGCTATATGCGTTGATGCAATTTCTATGCGCACCCGTTCTCGGAGCACTGTCCGACCGCTTTGGCCGC
CGCCCAGTCCTGCTCGCTTCGCTACTTGGAGCCACTATCGACTACGCGATCATGGCGACCACACCCGTCC
TGTGGATCCTCTACGCCGGACGCATCGTGGCCGGCATCACCGGCGCCACAGGTGCGGTTGCTGGCGCCTA
TATCGCCGACATCACCGATGGGGAAGATCGGGCTCGCCACTTCGGGCTCATGAGCGCTTGTTTCGGCGTG
GGTATGGTGGCAGGCCCCGTGGCCGGGGGACTGTTGGGCGCCATCTCCTTGCATGCACCATTCCTTGCGG
CGGCGGTGCTCAACGGCCTCAACCTACTACTGGGCTGCTTCCTAATGCAGGAGTCGCATAAGGGAGAGCG
TCGACCGATGCCCTTGAGAGCCTTCAACCCAGTCAGCTCCTTCCGGTGGGCGCGGGGCATGACTATCGTC
GCCGCACTTATGACTGTTTTCTTTATCATGCAACTCGTAGGACAGGTGCCGGCAGCGCTCTGGGTCATTT
TCGGCGAGGACCGCTTTCGCTGGAGCGCGACGATGATCGGCCTGTCGCTTGCGGTATTCGGAATCTTGCA
CGCCCTCGCTCAAGCCTTCGTCACTGGTCCCGCCACCAAACGTTTCGGCGAGAAGCAGGCCATTATCGCC
GGCATGGCGGCCGACGCGCTGGGCTACGTCTTGCTGGCGTTCGCGACGCGAGGCTGGATGGCCTTCCCCA
TTATGATTCTTCTCGCTTCCGGCGGCATCGGGATGCCCGCGTTGCAGGCCATGCTGTCCAGGCAGGTAGA
TGACGACCATCAGGGACAGCTTCAAGGATCGCTCGCGGCTCTTACCAGCCTAACTTCGATCATTGGACCG
CTGATCGTCACGGCGATTTATGCCGCCTCGGCGAGCACATGGAACGGGTTGGCATGGATTGTAGGCGCCG
CCCTATACCTTGTCTGCCTCCCCGCGTTGCGTCGCGGTGCATGGAGCCGGGCCACCTCGACCTGAATGGA
AGCCGGCGGCACCTCGCTAACGGATTCACCACTCCAAGAATTGGAGCCAATCAATTCTTGCGGAGAACTG
GCTTGAAGTTCCTATACTTTCTAGAGAATAGGAACTTCGGAATAGGTACTTCCGCTACTAGAATTCGAGC
GGGGAATTCTTGACAATTAATCATCGGCTCGTATAATGTGTGGAATTGTGAGCGGATAACAATTTTCACA
CAGGAAACAGCTAAATGGTGAGCAAGGGCGAGGAGGTCATCAAGGAGTTCATGCGCTTCAAGGAGCACAT
GGAGGGCTCCGTGAACGGCCACGAGTTCGAGATCGAGGGCGAGGGCGAGGGCCGCCCCTACGAGGGCACC
CAGACCGCCAGGCTGAAGGTGACCAAGGGTGGCCCCCTGCCCTTCGCCTGGGACATCCTGTCCCCTCAGA
TCATGTACGGCTCCAAGGCCTACGTGAAGCACCCCGCCGACATCCCCGACTACTTGAAGCTGTCCTTCCC
CGAGGGCTTCAAGTGGGAGCGCGTGATGAACTTCGAGGACGGCGGCGTGGTGACCGTGACCCAGGACTCC
TCCCTGCAGGACGGCGAGTTCATCTACAAGGTGAAGGTGCGCGGCACCAACTTCCCCTCCGACGGCCCCG
TAATGCAGAAAAAGACCATGGGCTGGGAGGCCTCCTCCGAGCGGATGTACCCCGAGGACGGCGCCCTGAA
GGGCGAGATGAAGATGAGGCTGAGGCTGAAGGACGGCGGCCACTACGACGCCGAGGTCAAGACCACCTAC
ATGGCCAAGAAGCCCGTGCAGCTGCCCGGCGCCTACAAGACCGACATCAAGCTGGACATCACCTCCCACA
ACGAGGACTACACCATCGTGGAACAGTACGAGCGCGCCGAGGGCCGCCACTCCACCGGCGCCGCTTAATT
AGCTGAGCTTGGACTCCTGTTGATAGATCCAGTAATGACCTCAGAACTCCATCTGGATTTGTTCAGAACG
CTCGGTTGCCGCCGGGCGTTTTTTATTGGTGAGAATCTCCCGCTTTACGAATTCCCATGGGGAGCATGCG
GAGTTACGTCATCCCCACCTTCCGCTGCGTTCTTCATCGATGCCCGCTTAGTGATATGCTTAAAACTCCA
AGCACAGCCTTCTCCCCATGGCGCAGTAAGCTCTACTCGCCAGCGTTAACTCCATTATGCTAGATTCGAG
AACTCGCTCAGTTGTACTTGCCATTGTGAAACGTCAGACCCATTATGGCGCAGTAAGCTCTACTCGCAGC
GTTAACTCCATTATGGCGCCTCGGCGAGGAGTGGGATATATCTCCGCATGGGGATGCTGGTTGTCATTGC
CCCTCCTTCCTCTAAGTGATAAGGTTACTTCCTCTAAATGACCAAGCAGGGTATCTAATCCTGTTAACGC
TCGCTCAGAGAATTCGCATGCGGAGTCGAGGGAGAACCAGATAAGTGAAATCTAGTTCCAAACTATTTTG
TCATTTTTAATTTTCGTATTAGCTTACGACGCTACACCCAGTTCCCATCTATTTTGTCACTCTTCCCTAA
ATAATCCTTAAAAACTCCATTTCCACCCCTCCCAGTTCCCAACTATTTTGTCCGCCCACACGCTGAGCGA
ATTCCACGCTTGTGGAATTCCTCGAGGGAGTTCACATATACCTGCCGTTCACTATTATTTAGTGAAATGA
GATATTATGATATTTTCTGAATTGTGATTAAAAAGGCAACTTTATGCCCATGCAACAGAAACTATAAAAA
ATACAGAGAATGAAAAGAAACAGATAGATTTTTTAGTTCTTTAGGCCCGTAGTCTGCAAATCCTTTTATG
ATTTTCTATCAAACAAAAGAGGAAAATAGACCAGTTGCAATCCAAACGAGAGTCTAATAGAATGAGGTCG
AAAAGTAAATCGCGCGGGTTTGTTACTGATAAAGCAGGCAAGACCTAAAATGTGTAAAGGGCAAAGTGTA
TACTTTGGCGTCACCCCTTACATATTTTAGGTCTTTTTTTATTGTGCGTAACTAACTTGCCATCTTCAAA
CAGGAGGGCTGGAAGAAGCAGACCGCTAACACAGTACATAAAAAAGGAGACATGAACGATGAACATCAAA
AAGTTTGCAAAACAAGCAACAGTATTAACCTTTACTACCGCACTGCTGGCAGGAGGCGCAACTCAAGCGT
TTGCGAAAGAAACGAACCAAAAGCCATATAAGGAAACATACGGCATTTCCCATATTACACGCCATGATAT
GCTGCAAATCCCTGAACAGCAAAAAAATGAAAAATATCAAGTTCCTGAATTCGATTCGTCCACAATTAAA
AATATCTCTTCTGCAAAAGGCCTGGACGTTTGGGACAGCTGGCCATTACAAAACGCTGACGGCACTGTCG
CAAACTATCACGGCTACCACATCGTCTTTGCATTAGCCGGAGATCCTAAAAATGCGGATGACACATCGAT
TTACATGTTCTATCAAAAAGTCGGCGAAACTTCTATTGACAGCTGGAAAAACGCTGGCCGCGTCTTTAAA
GACAGCGACAAATTCGATGCAAATGATTCTATCCTAAAAGACCAAACACAAGAATGGTCAGGTTCAGCCA
CATTTACATCTGACGGAAAAATCCGTTTATTCTACACTGATTTCTCCGGTAAACATTACGGCAAACAAAC
ACTGACAACTGCACAAGTTAACGTATCAGCATCAGACAGCTCTTTGAACATCAACGGTGTAGAGGATTAT
AAATCAATCTTTGACGGTGACGGAAAAACGTATCAAAATGTACAGCAGTTCATCGATGAAGGCAACTACA
GCTCAGGCGACAACCATACGCTGAGAGATCCTCACTACGTAGAAGATAAAGGCCACAAATACTTAGTATT
TGAAGCAAACACTGGAACTGAAGATGGCTACCAAGGCGAAGAATCTTTATTTAACAAAGCATACTATGGC
AAAAGCACATCATTCTTCCGTCAAGAAAGTCAAAAACTTCTGCAAAGCGATAAAAAACGCACGGCTGAGT
TAGCAAACGGCGCTCTCGGTATGATTGAGCTAAACGATGATTACACACTGAAAAAAGTGATGAAACCGCT
GATTGCATCTAACACAGTAACAGATGAAATTGAACGCGCGAACGTCTTTAAAATGAACGGCAAATGGTAC
CTGTTCACTGACTCCCGCGGATCAAAAATGACGATTGACGGCATTACGTCTAACGATATTTACATGCTTG
GTTATGTTTCTAATTCTTTAACTGGCCCATACAAGCCGCTGAACAAAACTGGCCTTGTGTTAAAAATGGA
TCTTGATCCTAACGATGTAACCTTTACTTACTCACACTTCGCTGTACCTCAAGCGAAAGGAAACAATGTC
GTGATTACAAGCTATATGACAAACAGAGGATTCTACGCAGACAAACAATCAACGTTTGCGCCAAGCTTCC
TGCTGAACATCAAAGGCAAGAAAACATCTGTTGTCAAAGACAGCATCCTTGAACAAGGACAATTAACAGT
TAACAAATAAATTCGCTGAGCGAGGATGCACATGTGACCGAGGGAAGCTTGCGGCCGCGTCGTGACTGGG
AAAACCCTGGCGACTAGTCTTGGACTCCTGTTGATAGATCCAGTAATGACCTCAGAACTCCATCTGGATT
TGTTCAGAACGCTCGGTTGCCGCCGGGCGTTTTTTATTGGTGAGAATCCAGGGGTCCCCAATAATTACGA
TTTAAATTTGTGTCTCAAAATCTCTGATGTTACATTGCACAAGATAAAAATATATCATCATGAACAATAA
AACTGTCTGCTTACATAAACAGTAATACAAGGGGTGTTATGAGCCATATTCAGCGTGAAACGAGCTGTAG
CCGTCCGCGTCTGAACAGCAACATGGATGCGGATCTGTATGGCTATAAATGGGCGCGTGATAACGTGGGT
CAGAGCGGCGCGACCATTTATCGTCTGTATGGCAAACCGGATGCGCCGGAACTGTTTCTGAAACATGGCA
AAGGCAGCGTGGCGAACGATGTGACCGATGAAATGGTGCGTCTGAACTGGCTGACCGAATTTATGCCGCT
GCCGACCATTAAACATTTTATTCGCACCCCGGATGATGCGTGGCTGCTGACCACCGCGATTCCGGGCAAA
ACCGCGTTTCAGGTGCTGGAAGAATATCCGGATAGCGGCGAAAACATTGTGGATGCGCTGGCCGTGTTTC
TGCGTCGTCTGCATAGCATTCCGGTGTGCAACTGCCCGTTTAACAGCGATCGTGTGTTTCGTCTGGCCCA
GGCGCAGAGCCGTATGAACAACGGCCTGGTGGATGCGAGCGATTTTGATGATGAACGTAACGGCTGGCCG
GTGGAACAGGTGTGGAAAGAAATGCATAAACTGCTGCCGTTTAGCCCGGATAGCGTGGTGACCCACGGCG
ATTTTAGCCTGGATAACCTGATTTTCGATGAAGGCAAACTGATTGGCTGCATTGATGTGGGCCGTGTGGG
CATTGCGGATCGTTATCAGGATCTGGCCATTCTGTGGAACTGCCTGGGCGAATTTAGCCCGAGCCTGCAA
AAACGTCTGTTTCAGAAATATGGCATTGATAATCCGGATATGAACAAACTGCAATTTCATCTGATGCTGG
ATGAATTTTTCTAATAATTAATTGGACCGCGGTCCGCGCGTTGTCCTTTTCCGCTGCATAACCCTGCTTC
GGGGTCATTATAGCGATTTTTTCGGTATATCCATCCTTTTTCGCACGATATACAGGATTTTGCCAAAGGG
TTCGTGTAGACTTTCCTTGGTGTATCCAACGGCGTCAGCCGGGCAGGATAGGTGAAGTAGGCCCACCCGC
GAGCGGGTGTTCCTTCTTCACTGTCCCTTATTCGCACCTGGCGGTGCTCAACGGGAATCCTGCTCTGCGA
GGCTGGCCGTAGGCCGGCCGATCTGAAGATCAGCAGTTCAACCTGTTGATAGTACGTACTAAGCTCTCAT
GTTTCACGTACTAAGCTCTCATGTTTAACGTACTAAGCTCTCATGTTTAACGAACTAAACCCTCATGGCT
AACGTACTAAGCTCTCATGGCTAACGTACTAAGCTCTCATGTTTCACGTACTAAGCTCTCATGTTTGAAC
AATAAAATTAATATAAATCAGCAACTTAAATAGCCTCTAAGGTTTTAAGTTTTATAAGAAAAAAAAGAAT
ATATAAGGCTTTTAAAGCCTTTAAGGTTTAACGGTTGTGGACAACAAGCCAGGGATGTAACGCACTGAGA
AGCCCTTAGAGCCTCTCAAAGCAATTTTGAGTGACACAGGAACACTTAACGGCTGACATGGGGCGCGCCC
AGCTGTCTAGGGCGGCGGATTTGTCCTACTCAGGAGAGCGTTCACCGACAAACAACAGATAAAACGAAAG
GCCCAGTCTTTCGACTGAGCCTTTCGTTTTATTTGATGCCT
